>Addgene plasmid #35883 | Wnt10A STOP | depositor full sequence | sequence record 44149 | Wnt10A STOP sequence 3840 bps
CTTTCCTGCGTTATCCCCTGATTCTGTGGATAACCGTATTACCGCCTTTGAGTGAGCTGATACCGCTCGC
CGCAGCCGAACGACCGAGCGCAGCGAGTCAGTGAGCGAGGAAGCGGAAGAGCGCCCAATACGCAAACCGC
CTCTCCCCGCGCGTTGGCCGATTCATTAATGCAGCTGGCACGACAGGTTTCCCGACTGGAAAGCGGGCAG
TGAGCGCAACGCAATTAATACGCGTACCGCTAGCCAGGAAGAGTTTGTAGAAACGCAAAAAGGCCATCCG
TCAGGATGGCCTTCTGCTTAGTTTGATGCCTGGCAGTTTATGGCGGGCGTCCTGCCCGCCACCCTCCGGG
CCGTTGCTTCACAACGTTCAAATCCGCTCCCGGCGGATTTGTCCTACTCAGGAGAGCGTTCACCGACAAA
CAACAGATAAAACGAAAGGCCCAGTCTTCCGACTGAGCCTTTCGTTTTATTTGATGCCTGGCAGTTCCCT
ACTCTCGCGTTAACGCTAGCATGGATGTTTTCCCAGTCACGACGTTGTAAAACGACGGCCAGTCTTAAGC
TCGGGCCCCAAATAATGATTTTATTTTGACTGATAGTGACCTGTTCGTTGCAACAAATTGATGAGCAATG
CTTTTTTATAATGCCAACTTTGTACAAAAAAGCAGGCTCCGCGGCCGCCCCCTTCACCATGGGCAGCGCC
CACCCTCGCCCCTGGCTGCGGCTCCGACCCCAGCCCCAGCCGCGGCCAGCGCTCTGGGTGCTCCTGTTCT
TCCTACTGCTGCTGGCTGCTGCCATGCCCAGGTCAGCACCCAATGACATTCTGGACCTCCGCCTCCCCCC
GGAGCCCGTGCTCAATGCCAACACAGTGTGCCTAACATTGCCAGGCCTGAGCCGGCGGCAGATGGAGGTG
TGTGTGCGTCACCCTGATGTGGCTGCCTCAGCCATACAGGGCATCCAGATCGCCATCCACGAATGCCAAC
ACCAATTCAGGGACCAGCGCTGGAACTGCTCAAGCCTGGAGACTCGCAACAAGATCCCCTATGAGAGTCC
CATCTTCAGCAGAGGTTTCCGAGAGAGCGCTTTTGCCTACGCCATCGCAGCAGCTGGCGTGGTGCACGCC
GTGTCCAATGCGTGTGCCCTGGGCAAACTGAAGGCCTGTGGCTGTGATGCGTCCCGGCGAGGGGACGAGG
AGGCCTTCCGTAGGAAGCTGCACCGCTTACAACTGGATGCACTGCAGCGTGGTAAGGGCCTGAGCCATGG
GGTCCCGGAACACCCAGCCCTGCCCACAGCCAGCCCAGGCCTGCAGGACTCCTGGGAGTGGGGCGGCTGC
AGCCCCGACATGGGCTTCGGGGAGCGCTTTTCTAAGGACTTTCTGGACTCCCGGGAGCCTCACAGAGACA
TCCACGCGAGAATGAGGCTTCACAACAACCGAGTTGGGAGGCAGGCAGTGATGGAGAACATGCGGCGGAA
GTGCAAGTGCCACGGCACGTCAGGCAGCTGCCAGCTCAAGACGTGCTGGCAGGTGACGCCCGAGTTCCGC
ACCGTGGGGGCGCTGCTGCGCAGCCGCTTCCACCGCGCCACGCTCATCCGGCCGCACAACCGCAACGGCG
GCCAGCTGGAGCCGGGCCCAGCGGGGGCACCCTCGCCGGCTCCGGGCGCTCCCGGGCCGCGCCGACGGGC
CAGCCCCGCCGACCTGGTCTACTTCGAAAAGTCTCCCGACTTCTGCGAGCGCGAGCCGCGCCTGGACTCG
GCGGGCACCGTGGGCCGCCTGTGCAACAAGAGCAGCGCCGGCTCGGATGGCTGCGGCAGCATGTGCTGCG
GCCGCGGCCACAACATCCTGCGCCAGACGCGCAGCGAGCGCTGCCACTGCCGCTTCCACTGGTGCTGTTT
CGTGGTCTGCGAAGAGTGCCGCATCACCGAGTGGGTCAGCGTCTGCAAGTGAATTCTGAAGGGTGGGCGC
GCCGACCCAGCTTTCTTGTACAAAGTTGGCATTATAAGAAAGCATTGCTTATCAATTTGTTGCAACGAAC
AGGTCACTATCAGTCAAAATAAAATCATTATTTGCCATCCAGCTGATATCCCCTATAGTGAGTCGTATTA
CATGGTCATAGCTGTTTCCTGGCAGCTCTGGCCCGTGTCTCAAAATCTCTGATGTTACATTGCACAAGAT
AAAAATATATCATCATGAACAATAAAACTGTCTGCTTACATAAACAGTAATACAAGGGGTGTTATGAGCC
ATATTCAACGGGAAACGTCGAGGCCGCGATTAAATTCCAACATGGATGCTGATTTATATGGGTATAAATG
GGCTCGCGATAATGTCGGGCAATCAGGTGCGACAATCTATCGCTTGTATGGGAAGCCCGATGCGCCAGAG
TTGTTTCTGAAACATGGCAAAGGTAGCGTTGCCAATGATGTTACAGATGAGATGGTCAGACTAAACTGGC
TGACGGAATTTATGCCTCTTCCGACCATCAAGCATTTTATCCGTACTCCTGATGATGCATGGTTACTCAC
CACTGCGATCCCCGGAAAAACAGCATTCCAGGTATTAGAAGAATATCCTGATTCAGGTGAAAATATTGTT
GATGCGCTGGCAGTGTTCCTGCGCCGGTTGCATTCGATTCCTGTTTGTAATTGTCCTTTTAACAGCGATC
GCGTATTTCGTCTCGCTCAGGCGCAATCACGAATGAATAACGGTTTGGTTGATGCGAGTGATTTTGATGA
CGAGCGTAATGGCTGGCCTGTTGAACAAGTCTGGAAAGAAATGCATAAACTTTTGCCATTCTCACCGGAT
TCAGTCGTCACTCATGGTGATTTCTCACTTGATAACCTTATTTTTGACGAGGGGAAATTAATAGGTTGTA
TTGATGTTGGACGAGTCGGAATCGCAGACCGATACCAGGATCTTGCCATCCTATGGAACTGCCTCGGTGA
GTTTTCTCCTTCATTACAGAAACGGCTTTTTCAAAAATATGGTATTGATAATCCTGATATGAATAAATTG
CAGTTTCATTTGATGCTCGATGAGTTTTTCTAATCAGAATTGGTTAATTGGTTGTAACACTGGCAGAGCA
TTACGCTGACTTGACGGGACGGCGCAAGCTCATGACCAAAATCCCTTAACGTGAGTTACGCGTCGTTCCA
CTGAGCGTCAGACCCCGTAGAAAAGATCAAAGGATCTTCTTGAGATCCTTTTTTTCTGCGCGTAATCTGC
TGCTTGCAAACAAAAAAACCACCGCTACCAGCGGTGGTTTGTTTGCCGGATCAAGAGCTACCAACTCTTT
TTCCGAAGGTAACTGGCTTCAGCAGAGCGCAGATACCAAATACTGTCCTTCTAGTGTAGCCGTAGTTAGG
CCACCACTTCAAGAACTCTGTAGCACCGCCTACATACCTCGCTCTGCTAATCCTGTTACCAGTGGCTGCT
GCCAGTGGCGATAAGTCGTGTCTTACCGGGTTGGACTCAAGACGATAGTTACCGGATAAGGCGCAGCGGT
CGGGCTGAACGGGGGGTTCGTGCACACAGCCCAGCTTGGAGCGAACGACCTACACCGAACTGAGATACCT
ACAGCGTGAGCATTGAGAAAGCGCCACGCTTCCCGAAGGGAGAAAGGCGGACAGGTATCCGGTAAGCGGC
AGGGTCGGAACAGGAGAGCGCACGAGGGAGCTTCCAGGGGGAAACGCCTGGTATCTTTATAGTCCTGTCG
GGTTTCGCCACCTCTGACTTGAGCGTCGATTTTTGTGATGCTCGTCAGGGGGGCGGAGCCTATGGAAAAA
CGCCAGCAACGCGGCCTTTTTACGGTTCCTGGCCTTTTGCTGGCCTTTTGCTCACATGTT
Features (pLannotate 1.2.2; 10 found; start..end, strand, type, name):
    121..213     +  CDS            lacI (fragment): lac repressor; lacI; The lac repressor binds to the lac operator to inhibit transcription in E. coli. This inhibition can be relieved by adding lactose or isopropyl-β-D-thiogalactopyranoside (IPTG).
    268..295     -  terminator     rrnB T2 terminator: transcription terminator T2 from the E. coli rrnB gene
    427..470     +  terminator     rrnB T1 terminator: Escherichia coli rrnB; transcription terminator T1 from the E. coli rrnB gene
    517..553     -  CDS            lacZα (fragment): LacZα fragment of β-galactosidase; lacZ fragment
    569..668     +  protein_bind   attL1: mutant version of attL; recombination site for the Gateway® LR reaction LR Clonase™
    689..1939    +  CDS            WNT10A: WN10A_HUMAN - Experimental evidence at protein level: Swiss-Prot protein existence level 1. Ligand for members of the frizzled family of seven transmembrane receptors (Probable). Functions in the canonical Wnt/beta-catenin signaling pathway (By similarity). Plays a role in normal ectoderm development (PubMed:17847007, PubMed:28589954). Required for normal tooth development (PubMed:17847007, PubMed:29178643, PubMed:28589954). Required for normal postnatal development and maintenance of tongue papillae and sweat ducts (PubMed:28589954). Required for normal proliferation of basal cells in tongue
   1965..2064    -  protein_bind   attL2: mutant version of attL; recombination site for the Gateway® LR reaction LR Clonase™
   2082..2100    -  promoter       T7 promoter: promoter for bacteriophage T7 RNA polymerase
   2234..3043    +  CDS            KanR: aminoglycoside phosphotransferase; aph(3')-Ia; confers resistance to kanamycin in bacteria or G418 (Geneticin®) in eukaryotes
   3190..3778    +  rep_origin     ori: high-copy-number ColE1/pMB1/pBR322/pUC origin of replication
