[The description below was written by a language model from this plasmid's Addgene catalogue record and pLannotate feature annotations shown in this document.]
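Description:
Wnt10A STOP is a Gateway entry clone built on the Invitrogen pENTR/D-TOPO backbone, carrying the open reading frame of human WNT10A with no recorded mutations. It is a small plasmid of about 3.8 kb that is maintained in E. coli at high copy from a ColE1/pUC-type origin and selected with kanamycin through an aminoglycoside phosphotransferase (KanR) gene. As an entry vector it has no eukaryotic promoter upstream of the insert and is not meant to express the protein itself. The only promoter annotated is a T7 promoter lying just outside attL2 and pointing back toward the insert, a standard backbone element. The rrnB T1 and T2 terminators upstream of attL1 insulate the cloned gene from read-through transcription in bacteria. The short lacI and lacZα fragments flagged in the annotation appear to be residual backbone sequence rather than functional genes.

The WNT10A coding sequence sits between attL1 and attL2, so an LR Clonase reaction can move it directionally into any attR-containing destination vector, which then supplies the promoter and other expression elements. The "STOP" in the name suggests that the native stop codon is retained, which would give untagged protein rather than a C-terminal fusion after transfer, though the record does not spell this out. WNT10A encodes a secreted ligand for frizzled receptors that acts in canonical Wnt/β-catenin signalling and is needed for normal ectodermal and tooth development. The clone belongs to a uniform human Wnt expression library assembled to compare the secretion and signalling activities of the different Wnt family members.
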