Addgene plasmid #35883: Wnt10A STOP
Depositing lab: Marian Waterman. Depositing organization: University of California, Irvine. Publication: A uniform human Wnt expression library reveals a shared secretory pathway and unique signaling activities. Najdi R, Proffitt K, Sprowl S, Kaur S, Yu J, Covey TM, Virshup DM, Waterman ML. Differentiation. 2012 Sep;84(2):203-13. doi: 10.1016/j.diff.2012.06.004. Epub 2012 Jul 9. PubMed 22784633.
Backbone
  Vector backbone: pENTR/D-TOPO
  Backbone manufacturer: Invitrogen
  Backbone size w/o insert (bp): 2580
  Vector type: Entry Vector
Growth in bacteria
  Bacterial resistance: Kanamycin, 50 μg/mL
  Growth temperature: 37°C
  Growth strain: DH5alpha
  Copy number: High Copy
Gene/Insert
  Gene/Insert name: Wnt10A (alt name: Wnt10A)
  Species: H. sapiens (human)
  Insert size (bp): 1260
  Mutation: None
  Entrez Gene: WNT10A (a.k.a. OODD, SSPS, STHAG4)
  Cloning method: Restriction Enzyme
  Sequencing primers: 5′ M13 (-20)-FWD; 3′ M13-Reverse
Terms and licenses: Academic/Nonprofit Terms; Industry Terms: Not Available to Industry
How to cite: Wnt10A STOP was a gift from Marian Waterman (Addgene plasmid # 35883 ; http://n2t.net/addgene:35883 ; RRID:Addgene_35883)
