>Addgene plasmid #35883 | Wnt10A STOP | addgene partial sequence | sequence record 50901 | M13rev
TCAGCTGGATGGCAAATAATGATTTTATTTTGACTGATAGTGACCTGTTCGTTGCAACAAATTGATAAGC
AATGCTTTCTTATAATGCCAACTTTGTACAAGAAAGCTGGGTCGGCGCGCCCACCCTTCAGAATTCACTT
GCAGACGCTGACCCACTCGGTGATGCGGCACTCTTCGCAGACCACGAAACAGCACCAGTGGAAGCGGCAG
TGGCAGCGCTCGCTGCGCGTCTGGCGCAGGATGTTGTGGCCGCGGCCGCAGCACATGCTGCCGCAGCCAT
CCGAGCCGGCGCTGCTCTTGTTGCACAGGCGGCCCACGGTGCCCGCCGAGTCCAGGCGCGGCTCGCGCTC
GCAGAAGTCGGGAGACTTTTCGAAGTAGACCAGGTCGGCGGGGCTGGCCCGTCGGCGCGGCCCGGGAGCG
CCCGGAGCCGGCGAGGGTGCCCCCGCTGGGCCCGGCTCCAGCTGGCCGCCGTTGCGGTTGTGCGGCCGGA
TGAGCGTGGCGCGGTGGAAGCGGCTGCGCAGCAGCGCCCCCACGGTGCGGAACTCGGGCGTCACCTGCCA
GCACGTCTTGAGCTGGCAGCTGCCTGACGTGCCGTGGCACTTGCACTTCCGCCGCATGTTCTCCATCACT
GCCTGCCTCCCAACTCGGTTGTTGTGAAGCCTCATTCTCGCGTGGATGTCTCTGTGAGGCTCCCGGGAGT
CCAGAAAGTCCTTAGAAAAGCGCTCCCCCG
